Addgene plasmid #224263: pProEx RalA(G23C) CL
Purpose: Protein purification of RalA (G23C)
Depositing lab: Kevan Shokat. Depositing organization: University of California, San Francisco (UCSF). Publication: Targeting Ras-, Rho-, and Rab-family GTPases via a conserved cryptic pocket. Morstein J, Bowcut V, Fernando M, Yang Y, Zhu L, Jenkins ML, Evans JT, Guiley KZ, Peacock DM, Krahnke S, Lin Z, Taran KA, Huang BJ, Stephen AG, Burke JE, Lightstone FC, Shokat KM. Cell. 2024 Sep 6:S0092-8674(24)00908-5. doi: 10.1016/j.cell.2024.08.017. PubMed 39255801.
Backbone
  Vector backbone: pProEx
  Vector type: Bacterial Expression
Growth in bacteria
  Bacterial resistance: Ampicillin, 100 μg/mL
  Growth temperature: 37°C
  Growth strain: DH5alpha
  Copy number: Unknown
Gene/Insert
  Gene/Insert name: RalA
  Species: H. sapiens (human)
  Mutation: G23C
  Entrez Gene: RALA (a.k.a. HINCONS, RAL)
  Cloning method: Gene Synthesis
Terms and licenses: Academic/Nonprofit Terms; Industry Terms: Not Available to Industry
How to cite: pProEx RalA(G23C) CL was a gift from Kevan Shokat (Addgene plasmid # 224263 ; http://n2t.net/addgene:224263 ; RRID:Addgene_224263)
