[The description below was written by a language model from this plasmid's Addgene catalogue record and pLannotate feature annotations shown in this document.]
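Description:
pProEx RalA(G23C) CL is a 5,292-nt bacterial expression plasmid built on the pProEx backbone for producing recombinant human RalA, a Ras-family small GTPase, carrying a glycine-to-cysteine substitution at position 23. The plasmid replicates in E. coli through a ColE1/pMB1-type origin and is selected with ampicillin via the β-lactamase gene under its own promoter. An f1 phage origin is also present, along with remnants of the pBR322 bom and rop regions that appear only as fragments.

The expression cassette encodes an N-terminal polyhistidine tag (annotated as a partial 8xHis match) followed by a TEV protease cleavage site and then the RALA coding sequence. This arrangement allows metal-affinity capture of the fusion and subsequent removal of the tag. The RALA annotation spans about 513 nt and is marked as a fragment, suggesting a truncated form of the protein rather than the full-length sequence, although the record does not define the boundaries. It also does not explain the "CL" suffix in the name. The annotation does not cleanly name the driving promoter, detecting only short promoter-like fragments upstream. However, a lac operator sits just before the tag, and the plasmid carries lacI under the lacIq promoter, so expression should be repressed by lac repressor and induced with IPTG. Transcription ends at the rrnB T1 and T2 terminators, which follow a 5S rRNA segment from the same operon.

The insert was made by gene synthesis. The stated purpose is purification of RalA(G23C) protein, in the context of work on targeting a conserved cryptic pocket in Ras-, Rho- and Rab-family GTPases.
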