Features (pLannotate 1.2.2; 22 found; start..end, strand, type, name):
      3..20      +  promoter       tet promoter (fragment): E. coli promoter for tetracycline efflux protein gene
     16..117     -  CDS            yciV (fragment): RNAAM_ECOLI - Also known as trpH From Escherichia coli (strain K12).
    192..208     +  promoter       EM7 promoter (fragment): synthetic bacterial promoter&nbsp
    230..246     +  protein_bind   lac operator: The lac repressor binds to the lac operator to inhibit transcription in E. coli. This inhibition can be relieved by adding lactose or isopropyl-β-D-thiogalactopyranoside (IPTG). lac repressor encoded by lacI
    277..296     +  CDS            8xHis (fragment): 8xHis affinity tag
    318..338     +  CDS            TEV site: tobacco etch virus (TEV) protease recognition and cleavage site
    345..857     +  CDS            RALA (fragment): RALA_HUMAN - Also known as RAL. Experimental evidence at protein level: Swiss-Prot protein existence level 1. Multifunctional GTPase involved in a variety of cellular processes including gene expression, cell migration, cell proliferation, oncogenic transformation and membrane trafficking. Accomplishes its multiple functions by interacting with distinct downstream effectors. Acts as a GTP sensor for GTP-dependent exocytosis of dense core vesicles. The RALA-exocyst complex regulates integrin- dependent membrane raft exocytosis and growth signaling (PubMed:20005108). Key regulator of LPAR1 signa
   1033..1148    +  ncRNA          5S rRNA: Accession: RF00001 - 5S ribosomal RNA
   1152..1238    +  terminator     rrnB T1 terminator: Escherichia coli rrnB; transcription terminator T1 from the E. coli rrnB gene
   1330..1357    +  terminator     rrnB T2 terminator: transcription terminator T2 from the E. coli rrnB gene
   1376..1467    +  promoter       AmpR promoter: bla
   1468..2328    +  CDS            AmpR: β-lactamase; bla; confers resistance to ampicillin, carbenicillin, and related antibiotics
   2499..3087    +  rep_origin     ori: high-copy-number ColE1/pMB1/pBR322/pUC origin of replication
   3273..3324    -  misc_feature   bom (fragment): basis of mobility region from pBR322
   3335..3763    -  rep_origin     f1 ori (sequence partly withheld): f1 bacteriophage origin of replication; arrow indicates direction of (+) strand synthesis
   3768..3784    -  CDS            lacZα (fragment): LacZα fragment of β-galactosidase; lacZ fragment
   3785..3836    -  misc_feature   bom (fragment): basis of mobility region from pBR322
   3837..3853    +  misc_feature   bom (fragment): basis of mobility region from pBR322
   3869..3907    -  misc_feature   bom (fragment): basis of mobility region from pBR322
   4009..4049    -  CDS            rop (fragment): Rop protein, which maintains plasmids at low copy number; rop
   4093..4170    +  promoter       lacIq promoter: lacI (mutant); In the lacIq allele, a single base change in the promoter boosts expression of the lacI gene about 10-fold.
   4171..5253    +  CDS            lacI: lac repressor; lacI; The lac repressor binds to the lac operator to inhibit transcription in E. coli. This inhibition can be relieved by adding lactose or isopropyl-β-D-thiogalactopyranoside (IPTG).
>Addgene plasmid #224263 | pProEx RalA(G23C) CL | addgene full sequence | sequence record 445628 | Addgene NGS Result
GTTTGACAGCTTATCATCGACTGCACGGTGCACCAATGCTTCTGGCGTCAGGCAGCCATCGGAAGCTGTG
GTATGGCTGTGCAGGTCGTAAATCACTGCATAATTCGTGTCGCTCAAGGCGCACTCCCGTTCTGGATAAT
GTTTTTTGCGCCGACATCATAACGGTTCTGGCAAATATTCTGAAATGAGCTGTTGACAATTAATCATCCG
GTCCGTATAATCTGTGGAATTGTGAGCGGATAACAATTTCACACAGGAAACAGACCATGTCGTACTACCA
TCACCATCACCATCACGATTACGATATCCCAACGACCGAAAACCTGTATTTTCAGGGCGCCATGGGATCC
ATGGCACTAGCTTTACACAAAGTAATAATGGTGGGCTCGTGCGGTGTTGGCAAATCTGCGTTGACCCTGC
AATTTATGTATGATGAGTTCGTGGAGGACTACGAGCCGACGAAAGCTGACAGCTACCGCAAAAAGGTGGT
TCTGGATGGTGAAGAGGTGCAGATTGATATCCTCGACACCGCGGGTCAAGAAGACTACGCAGCGATTCGT
GACAACTATTTCCGTAGCGGTGAAGGCTTTCTGAGCGTTTTCAGCATTACCGAAATGGAATCCTTTGCCG
CGACCGCAGACTTCCGCGAACAGATCCTGAGAGTCAAAGAAGACGAGAACGTTCCGTTTTTGCTGGTTGG
CAACAAATCTGATTTGGAAGACAAGCGTCAGGTTAGCGTCGAGGAGGCAAAGAACCGTGCGGAACAATGG
AATGTAAATTATGTTGAGACTTCCGCTAAGACCCGTGCCAATGTGGATAAGGTGTTCTTCGATCTGATGC
GTGAGATCCGCGCGCGTTAAGAATTCAAAGGCCTACGTCGACGAGCTCACTAGTCGCGGCCGCTTTCGAA
TCTAGAGCCTGCAGTCTCGAGGCATGCGGTACCAAGCTTGGCTGTTTTGGCGGATGAGAGAAGATTTTCA
GCCTGATACAGATTAAATCAGAACGCAGAAGCGGTCTGATAAAACAGAATTTGCCTGGCGGCAGTAGCGC
GGTGGTCCCACCTGACCCCATGCCGAACTCAGAAGTGAAACGCCGTAGCGCCGATGGTAGTGTGGGGTCT
CCCCATGCGAGAGTAGGGAACTGCCAGGCATCAAATAAAACGAAAGGCTCAGTCGAAAGACTGGGCCTTT
CGTTTTATCTGTTGTTTGTCGGTGAACGCTCTCCTGAGTAGGACAAATCCGCCGGGAGCGGATTTGAACG
TTGCGAAGCAACGGCCCGGAGGGTGGCGGGCAGGACGCCCGCCATAAACTGCCAGGCATCAAATTAAGCA
GAAGGCCATCCTGACGGATGGCCTTTTTGCGTTTCTACAAACTCTTTTGTTTATTTTTCTAAATACATTC
AAATATGTATCCGCTCATGAGACAATAACCCTGATAAATGCTTCAATAATATTGAAAAAGGAAGAGTATG
AGTATTCAACATTTCCGTGTCGCCCTTATTCCCTTTTTTGCGGCATTTTGCCTTCCTGTTTTTGCTCACC
CAGAAACGCTGGTGAAAGTAAAAGATGCTGAAGATCAGTTGGGTGCACGAGTGGGTTACATCGAACTGGA
TCTCAACAGCGGTAAGATCCTTGAGAGTTTTCGCCCCGAAGAACGTTTTCCAATGATGAGCACTTTTAAA
GTTCTGCTATGTGGCGCGGTATTATCCCGTGTTGACGCCGGGCAAGAGCAACTCGGTCGCCGCATACACT
ATTCTCAGAATGACTTGGTTGAGTACTCACCAGTCACAGAAAAGCATCTTACGGATGGCATGACAGTAAG
AGAATTATGCAGTGCTGCCATAACCATGAGTGATAACACTGCGGCCAACTTACTTCTGACAACGATCGGA
GGACCGAAGGAGCTAACCGCTTTTTTGCACAACATGGGGGATCATGTAACTCGCCTTGATCGTTGGGAAC
CGGAGCTGAATGAAGCCATACCAAACGACGAGCGTGACACCACGATGCCTGTAGCAATGGCAACAACGTT
GCGCAAACTATTAACTGGCGAACTACTTACTCTAGCTTCCCGGCAACAATTAATAGACTGGATGGAGGCG
GATAAAGTTGCAGGACCACTTCTGCGCTCGGCCCTTCCGGCTGGCTGGTTTATTGCTGATAAATCTGGAG
CCGGTGAGCGTGGGTCTCGCGGTATCATTGCAGCACTGGGGCCAGATGGTAAGCCCTCCCGTATCGTAGT
TATCTACACGACGGGGAGTCAGGCAACTATGGATGAACGAAATAGACAGATCGCTGAGATAGGTGCCTCA
CTGATTAAGCATTGGTAACTGTCAGACCAAGTTTACTCATATATACTTTAGATTGATTTAAAACTTCATT
TTTAATTTAAAAGGATCTAGGTGAAGATCCTTTTTGATAATCTCATGACCAAAATCCCTTAACGTGAGTT
TTCGTTCCACTGAGCGTCAGACCCCGTAGAAAAGATCAAAGGATCTTCTTGAGATCCTTTTTTTCTGCGC
GTAATCTGCTGCTTGCAAACAAAAAAACCACCGCTACCAGCGGTGGTTTGTTTGCCGGATCAAGAGCTAC
CAACTCTTTTTCCGAAGGTAACTGGCTTCAGCAGAGCGCAGATACCAAATACTGTCCTTCTAGTGTAGCC
GTAGTTAGGCCACCACTTCAAGAACTCTGTAGCACCGCCTACATACCTCGCTCTGCTAATCCTGTTACCA
GTGGCTGCTGCCAGTGGCGATAAGTCGTGTCTTACCGGGTTGGACTCAAGACGATAGTTACCGGATAAGG
CGCAGCGGTCGGGCTGAACGGGGGGTTCGTGCACACAGCCCAGCTTGGAGCGAACGACCTACACCGAACT
GAGATACCTACAGCGTGAGCTATGAGAAAGCGCCACGCTTCCCGAAGGGAGAAAGGCGGACAGGTATCCG
GTAAGCGGCAGGGTCGGAACAGGAGAGCGCACGAGGGAGCTTCCAGGGGGAAACGCCTGGTATCTTTATA
GTCCTGTCGGGTTTCGCCACCTCTGACTTGAGCGTCGATTTTTGTGATGCTCGTCAGGGGGGCGGAGCCT
ATGGAAAAACGCCAGCAACGCGGCCTTTTTACGGTTCCTGGCCTTTTGCTGGCCTTTTGCTCACATGTTC
TTTCCTGCGTTATCCCCTGATTCTGTGGATAACCGTATTACCGCCTTTGAGTGAGCTGATACCGCTCGCC
GCAGCCGAACGACCGAGCGCAGCGAGTCAGTGAGCGAGGAAGCGGAAGAGCGCCTGATGCGGTATTTTCT
CCTTACGCATCTGTGCGGTATTTCACACCGCATAATTTTGTTAAAATTCGCGTTAAATTTTTGTTAAATC
AGCTCATTTTTTAACCAATAGGCCGAAATCGGCAAAATCCCTTATAAATCAAAAGAATAGACCGAGATAG
GGT
[37 nt withheld, positions 3434-3470]
AAAGAACGTGGACTCCAACGTCAAAGG
[49 nt withheld, positions 3498-3546]
T
[91 nt withheld, positions 3548-3638]
G
[124 nt withheld, positions 3640-3763]
CCCATTCGCCATTCAGGCTGCTATGGTGCACTCTCAGTACAATCTGCTCTGATGCCGCATAGTTAAGCCA
GTACCAGTCACGTAGCGATATCGCTACGTGACTGGTACACTCCGCTATCGCTACGTGACTGGGTCATGGC
TGCGCCCCGACACCCGCCAACACCCGCTGACGCGCCCTGACGGGCTTGTCTGCTCCCGGCATCCGCTTAC
AGACAAGCTGTGACCGTCTCCGGGAGCTGCATGTGTCAGAGGTTTTCACCGTCATCACCGAAACGCGCGA
GGCAGCAGATCAATTCGCGCGCGAAGGCGAAGCGGCATGCATTTACGTTGACACCATCGAATGGTGCAAA
ACCTTTCGCGGTATGGCATGATAGCGCCCGGAAGAGAGTCAATTCAGGGTGGTGAATGTGAAACCAGTAA
CGTTATACGATGTCGCAGAGTATGCCGGTGTCTCTTATCAGACCGTTTCCCGCGTGGTGAACCAGGCCAG
CCACGTTTCTGCGAAAACGCGGGAAAAAGTGGAAGCGGCGATGGCGGAGCTGAATTACATTCCCAACCGC
GTGGCACAACAACTGGCGGGCAAACAGTCGTTGCTGATTGGCGTTGCCACCTCCAGTCTGGCCCTGCACG
CGCCGTCGCAAATTGTCGCGGCGATTAAATCTCGCGCCGATCAACTGGGTGCCAGCGTGGTGGTGTCGAT
GGTAGAACGAAGCGGCGTCGAAGCCTGTAAAGCGGCGGTGCACAATCTTCTCGCGCAACGCGTCAGTGGG
CTGATCATTAACTATCCGCTGGATGACCAGGATGCCATTGCTGTGGAAGCTGCCTGCACTAATGTTCCGG
CGTTATTTCTTGATGTCTCTGACCAGACACCCATCAACAGTATTATTTTCTCCCATGAAGACGGTACGCG
ACTGGGCGTGGAGCATCTGGTCGCATTGGGTCACCAGCAAATCGCGCTGTTAGCGGGCCCATTAAGTTCT
GTCTCGGCGCGTCTGCGTCTGGCTGGCTGGCATAAATATCTCACTCGCAATCAAATTCAGCCGATAGCGG
AACGGGAAGGCGACTGGAGTGCCATGTCCGGTTTTCAACAAACCATGCAAATGCTGAATGAGGGCATCGT
TCCCACTGCGATGCTGGTTGCCAACGATCAGATGGCGCTGGGCGCAATGCGCGCCATTACCGAGTCCGGG
CTGCGCGTTGGTGCGGATATCTCGGTAGTGGGATACGACGATACCGAAGACAGCTCATGTTATATCCCGC
CGTTAACCACCATCAAACAGGATTTTCGCCTGCTGGGGCAAACCAGCGTGGACCGCTTGCTGCAACTCTC
TCAGGGCCAGGCGGTGAAGGGCAATCAGCTGTTGCCCGTCTCACTGGTGAAAAGAAAAACCACCCTGGCA
CCCAATACGCAAACCGCCTCTCCCCGCGCGTTGGCCGATTCATTAATGCAGCTGGCACGACAGGTTTCCC
GACTGGAAAGCGGGCAGTGAGCGCAACGCAATTAATGTAAGTTAGCGCGAATTGATCTG
